Addgene plasmid #113388: pDLC201
Purpose: galactose-inducible Ty3
Depositing lab: Suzanne Sandmeyer. Depositing organization: University of California, Irvine. Publication: Ty3, a yeast retrotransposon associated with tRNA genes, has homology to animal retroviruses. Hansen LJ, Chalker DL, Sandmeyer SB. Mol Cell Biol. 1988 Dec;8(12):5245-56. PubMed 2854194.
Backbone
  Vector backbone: pIBI20
  Total vector size (bp): 13518
  Vector type: Yeast Expression
  Selectable markers: URA3
Growth in bacteria
  Bacterial resistance: Ampicillin, 100 μg/mL
  Growth temperature: 37°C
  Growth strain: DH5alpha
  Copy number: High Copy
Gene/Insert
  Gene/Insert name: Ty3
  Species: S. cerevisiae (budding yeast)
  Insert size (bp): 5223
Terms and licenses: Academic/Nonprofit Terms; Industry Terms: Not Available to Industry
How to cite: pDLC201 was a gift from Suzanne Sandmeyer (Addgene plasmid # 113388 ; http://n2t.net/addgene:113388 ; RRID:Addgene_113388)
