[The description below was written by a language model from this plasmid's Addgene catalogue record and pLannotate feature annotations shown in this document.]
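Description:
pDLC201 is a yeast–E. coli shuttle plasmid built on the pIBI20 phagemid backbone that places the Saccharomyces cerevisiae retrotransposon Ty3 under galactose control. In bacteria it is maintained at high copy through a ColE1/pUC-type origin and selected with ampicillin via the AmpR (β-lactamase) gene. The backbone also contributes a filamentous phage (f1/M13) origin flanked by remnants of phage genes II and IV, along with leftover lac promoter/operator, lacZα and T7 promoter elements that play no evident role in the yeast payload. In yeast, the 2μ origin (with an adjacent RAF1 fragment from the native 2μ plasmid) supports episomal, multicopy replication. The URA3 gene with its own promoter provides uracil-prototrophy selection and can be counterselected with 5-FOA.

The payload is a roughly 5.2 kb Ty3 insert. A Gal4-responsive upstream activating sequence sits just upstream of the element, so Ty3 transcription is induced when cells are grown on galactose. The annotated coding regions are TY3A (GAG, encoding capsid and nucleocapsid proteins that package the element's RNA and promote tRNA-primed reverse transcription) and the overlapping TY3B (POL), whose products include the integrase that inserts the cDNA copy into the genome. The short overlap of the two reading frames matches the usual retroelement arrangement in which POL is expressed as a Gag-Pol fusion by frameshifting. The long terminal repeats are not annotated in the feature tables, so their status is not stated.

Two sequence records are supplied, a depositor sequence of 13,518 nt and a sequencing result of 13,471 nt. They carry the same features in the same order and differ mainly in the length of the phage origin region. The plasmid is suited to inducing high-level Ty3 expression for studies of virus-like particle formation, reverse transcription and transposition.
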