Features (pLannotate 1.2.2; 23 found; start..end, strand, type, name):
    104..122     -  misc_feature   MCS (fragment): pUC18/19 multiple cloning site
    416..1285    +  CDS            TY3A-G: YG31A_YEAST - Also known as YGRWTy3-1 GAG. Experimental evidence at protein level: Swiss-Prot protein existence level 1. Nucleocapsid protein p9 (NC) forms the nucleocore that coats the retro-elements dimeric RNA. Binds these RNAs through its zinc fingers (By similarity). Promotes primer tRNA(i)-Met annealing to the multipartite primer-binding site (PBS), dimerization of Ty3 RNA and initiation of reverse transcription. From Saccharomyces cerevisiae (strain ATCC 204508 / S288c) (Baker's yeast).
   1272..5057    +  CDS            TY3B-G (fragment): YG31B_YEAST - Also known as YGRWTy3-1 POL. Experimental evidence at protein level: Swiss-Prot protein existence level 1. Integrase (IN) targets the VLP to the nucleus, where a subparticle preintegration complex (PIC) containing at least integrase and the newly synthesized dsDNA copy of the retrotransposon must transit the nuclear membrane. Once in the nucleus, integrase performs the integration of the dsDNA into the host genome. From Saccharomyces cerevisiae (strain ATCC 204508 / S288c) (Baker's yeast).
   5959..6363    +  CDS            RAF1 (fragment): RAF_YEAST - Experimental evidence at transcript level: Swiss-Prot protein existence level 2. Antagonizes transcriptional repression of recombinase FLP by REP1-REP2. May play a role in plasmid partitioning. From Saccharomyces cerevisiae (strain ATCC 204508 / S288c) (Baker's yeast).
   6517..7859    -  rep_origin     2μ ori: yeast 2μ plasmid origin of replication
   8209..8227    -  promoter       T7 promoter: promoter for bacteriophage T7 RNA polymerase
   8235..8252    -  CDS            lacZα (fragment): LacZα fragment of β-galactosidase; lacZ fragment
   8270..8292    -  protein_bind   lac operator (fragment): The lac repressor binds to the lac operator to inhibit transcription in E. coli. This inhibition can be relieved by adding lactose or isopropyl-β-D-thiogalactopyranoside (IPTG). lac repressor encoded by lacI
   8296..8326    -  promoter       lac promoter: promoter for the E. coli lac operon
   8341..8362    -  protein_bind   CAP binding site: CAP binding activates transcription in the presence of cAMP. E. coli catabolite activator protein
   8375..8467    -  CDS            lacI (fragment): lac repressor; lacI; The lac repressor binds to the lac operator to inhibit transcription in E. coli. This inhibition can be relieved by adding lactose or isopropyl-β-D-thiogalactopyranoside (IPTG).
   8650..9238    -  rep_origin     ori: high-copy-number ColE1/pMB1/pBR322/pUC origin of replication
   9409..10269   -  CDS            AmpR: β-lactamase; bla; confers resistance to ampicillin, carbenicillin, and related antibiotics
  10270..10374   -  promoter       AmpR promoter: bla
  10469..10504   +  CDS            rop (fragment): Rop protein, which maintains plasmids at low copy number; rop
  10606..10705   +  misc_feature   bom (fragment): basis of mobility region from pBR322
  10712..11065   +  CDS            M13 gene IV (fragment) (sequence partly withheld): pIV; IV; phage assembly
  11053..11566   +  rep_origin     M13 ori (sequence partly withheld): M13 bacteriophage origin of replication; arrow indicates direction of (+) strand synthesis
  11571..11972   +  CDS            M13 gene II (fragment) (sequence partly withheld): pII; II; replication
  11983..12137   -  CDS            lacZα (fragment): LacZα fragment of β-galactosidase; lacZ fragment
  12151..12366   +  promoter       URA3 promoter: S. cerevisiae URA3
  12367..13170   +  CDS            URA3: orotidine-5'-phosphate decarboxylase, required for uracil biosynthesis; S. cerevisiae URA3; yeast auxotrophic marker, counterselectable with 5-fluoroorotic acid (5-FOA)
  13427..26      -  protein_bind   UAS (across the origin): upstream activating sequence mediating Gal4-dependent induction Gal4
>Addgene plasmid #113388 | pDLC201 | depositor full sequence | sequence record 213908 | pDLC201 sequence 13518 bps
TCACCCGCTCGGCGGCTTCTAATCCGTACTTCAATATAGCAATGAGCAGTTAAGCGTATTACTGAAAGTT
CCAAAGAGAAGGTTTTTTTAGGCTAACTCGAGCTCGACTCTAGAGGATCCCCCTGAACTACCCAAAGTAT
AAATGCCTGAACAATTAGTTTAGATCCGAGATTCCGCGCTTCCACCACTTAGTATGATTCATATTTTATA
TAATATATAAGATAAGTAACATTCCGTGAATTAATCTGATAAACTGTTTTGACAACTGGTTACTTCCCTA
AGACTGTTTATATTAGGATTGTCAAGACACTCCGGTATTACTCGAGCCCGTAATACAACACCTGGTAGCG
TTAAAGGTTACTAATTGTTCAAACGAACCATCGAAAAGCCGAACCTAGCTACACCACACCCCAGTATGAG
CTTTATGGATCAAATCCCAGGAGGAGGAAATTATCCAAAACTCCCAGTAGAATGCCTTCCTAACTTCCCG
ATCCAACCATCTTTGACCTTCAGAGGTAGAAATGACTCGCATAAACTGAAAAACTTTATCTCCGAAATAA
TGTTAAACATGTCTATGATATCTTGGCCGAATGATGCCAGTCGTATTGTGTACTGCAGAAGACATTTATT
AAACCCCGCTGCTCAGTGGGCTAATGACTTTGTACAAGAACAAGGTATACTTGAAATAACATTCGACACA
TTCATACAAGGATTATATCAGCATTTCTATAAGCCACCAGATATCAATAAAATCTTTAATGCAATCACGC
AACTTTCCGAAGCTAAACTTGGTATTGAGCGTCTCAACCAACGATTCAGAAAGATTTGGGACAGAATGCC
ACCAGACTTCATGACCGAAAAAGCTGCCATAATGACATATACTAGGCTATTGACAAAGGAAACCTATAAT
ATTGTCAGAATGCACAAACCAGAGACATTAAAAGACGCCATGGAAGAGGCTTACCAGACAACTGCACTAA
CTGAAAGATTCTTCCCAGGATTCGAACTTGATGCTGATGGAGACACTATCATCGGTGCCACAACCCACTT
ACAAGAAGAATACGACTCTGACTATGATTCAGAAGATAATCTGACCCAGAATGGATACGTCCATACCGTA
AGGACAAGAAGATCTTACAATAAACCAATGTCAAATCATCGAAACAGGAGAAATAACAACCCATCTAGAG
AAGAATGTATAAAAAATCGGCTATGCTTCTATTGTAAGAAAGAGGGACATCGCCTGAACGAATGTAGAGC
ACGTAAGGCGAGTTCTAACCGATCTTGAACTCGAATCAAAAGACCAACAAACTCCTTTTATCAAAACCTT
ACCAATTGTACACTATATCGCCATCCCCGAGATGGACAATACCGCCGAAAAAACCATAAAAATACAAAAC
ACGAAAGTAAAAACCCTGTTTGACAGTGGATCACCCACGTCATTTATCCGAAGAGATATTGTAGAACTTC
TCAAATACGAAATCTACGAGACCCCTCCACTCCGTTTTAGAGGATTCGTAGCCACCAAATCCGCCGTTAC
ATCCGAAGCAGTCACCATTGACCTCAAAATCAATGACCTGCATATAACTTTAGCCGCGTACATACTGGAT
AACATGGACTACCAATTGTTAATTGGAAATCCAATCTTACGCCGCTACCCGAAAATCCTGCACACAGTAC
TGAATACCAGAGAGAGCCCCGACTCCTTAAAGCCCAAGACTTATCGCTCCGAAACCGTTAATAACGTTAG
AACCTACTCCGCTGGTAATCGTGGTAACCCCAGAAACATAAAACTGTCTTTTGCCCCCACCATTCTCGAA
GCAACTGACCCGAAATCCGCTGGTAATCGTGGTGACTCCAGAACCAAAACCCTGTCTCTTGCAACCACTA
CTCCTGCAGCAATTGACCCGCTTACGACCCTTGATAACCCAGGTAGTACTCAAAGTACATTTGCGCAATT
CCCGATACCTGAAGAAGCGAGCATCCTAGAAGAGGATGGAAAATACTCCAACGTTGTCTCAACCATTCAG
AGTGTAGAACCTAATGCTACTGATCACAGCAATAAGGACACCTTTTGCACTTTGCCAGTTTGGTTACAAC
AGAAGTATAGAGAGATCATACGTAATGATCTCCCACCAAGACCTGCCGACATTAATAACATCCCCGTAAA
ACATGATATTGAAATTAAACCTGGCGCAAGACTACCTCGACTACAGCCATACCATGTTACAGAAAAGAAC
GAACAAGAAATCAACAAAATAGTTCAAAAACTGCTCGATAACAAGTTCATTGTTCCCTCAAAGTCGCCTT
GCAGCTCCCCTGTAGTCCTCGTCCCGAAGAAAGACGGTACCTTCCGACTCTGCGTCGATTACCGCACCCT
GAACAAAGCTACCATCTCCGACCCATTCCCATTACCCAGAATCGACAACCTATTGAGCCGTATTGGAAAT
GCCCAGATATTTACCACGCTAGATTTGCATAGTGGTTACCACCAGATCCCGATGGAACCCAAAGACCGCT
ACAAAACCGCCTTTGTCACACCATCCGGTAAGTATGAATATACCGTCATGCCATTTGGCTTAGTCAATGC
ACCTAGTACATTCGCAAGATACATGGCTGATACATTTAGAGACCTGAGATTCGTCAATGTTTACCTTGAT
GATATATTAATATTCTCCGAATCTCCAGAAGAACATTGGAAACATTTAGACACGGTACTAGAAAGATTAA
AGAACGAGAACCTCATTGTTAAGAAGAAAAAATGTAAATTTGCATCTGAAGAAACTGAGTTTTTAGGCTA
TAGTATTGGAATCCAGAAAATAGCTCCACTACAGCACAAATGTGCAGCAATCCGAGACTTTCCGACGCCT
AAAACAGTAAAACAAGCACAGAGATTTTTAGGAATGATTAATTACTACAGACGATTCATTCCAAATTGCT
CCAAGATTGCACAGCCAATCCAACTGTTTATTTGTGACAAAAGTCAATGGACAGAAAAACAAGACAAGGC
AATTGATAAACTAAAAGACGCCTTGTGTAACTCCCCCGTCCTAGTACCATTCAACAACAAAGCAAACTAC
CGACTTACAACAGACGCCTCAAAAGACGGCATTGGTGCTGTTCTAGAAGAAGTCGACAACAAGAACAAAC
TTGTTGGTGTCGTCGGTTACTTCTCTAAATCCTTAGAGAGTGCCCAGAAAAACTATCCTGCTGGCGAATT
AGAACTACTTGGAATTATCAAAGCACTCCACCACTTCCGATATATGCTTCACGGAAAGCATTTCACGTTA
AGAACAGACCACATTAGTTTGTTATCATTACAAAACAAGAACGAACCCGACGAACGCGTGCAACGCTGGT
TAGATGACCTAGCCACATATGACTTCACCTTAGAATACCTAGCTGGACCCAAGAACGTTGTCGCAGATGC
CATATCCCGTGCCGTATATACTATAACCCCCGAAACATCCCGACCTATCGACACAGAAAGCTGGAAATCT
TACTACAAATCAGACCCATTATGTAGTGCTGTCTTAATTCATATGAAAGAATTGACACAACACAACGTCA
CACCTGAAGATATGTCAGCCTTCCGTAGTTACCAGAAGAAACTCGAACTATCAGAGACCTTCCGAAAGAA
TTATTCCCTAGAAGACGAAATGATCTATTACCAAGACCGACTAGTAGTACCAATAAAACAACAGAACGCA
GTTATGAGACTATATCATGACCATACCTTATTTGGAGGACATTTTGGTGTAACAGTGACCCTTGCGAAAA
TCAGCCCAATTTACTATTGGCCAAAATTACAACATTCGATCATACAATACATCAGGACCTGCGTACAATG
TCAACTAATAAAATCACACCGACCACGCTTACATGGACTATTACAACCACTCCCTATAGCAGAAGGAAGA
TGGCTTGATATATCAATGGATTTTGTGACAGGATTACCCCCGACATCAAATAACTTGAATATGATCCTCG
TCGTAGTTGATCGTTTTTCGAAACGCGCTCACTTCATAGCTACAAGGAAAACCTTAGACGCAACACAACT
AATAGATCTACTCTTTCGATACATTTTTTCATATCATGGTTTTCCCAGGACAATAACCAGTGATAGAGAT
GTCCGTATGACCGCCGACAAATATCAAGAACTCACGAAAAGACTAGGAATAAAATCGACAATGTCTTCCG
CGAACCACCCCCAAACAGATGGACAATCCGAACGAACGATACAGACATTAAACAGGTTACTAAGAGCCTA
TGCTTCAACCAATATTCAGAATTGGCATGTATATTTACCACAAATCGAATTTGTTTACAATTCTACACCT
ACTAGAACACTTGGAAAATCACCATTTGAAATTGATTTAGGATATTTACCGAATACCCCTGCTATTAAGT
CAGATGACGAAGTCAACGCAAGAAGTTTTACTGCCGTAGAACTTGCCAAACACCTCAAAGCCCTTACCAT
CCAAACGAAGGAACAGCTAGAACACGCTCAAATCGAAATGGAAACTAATAACAATCAAAGACGTAAACCC
TTATTGTTAAACATAGGAGATCACGTATTAGTGCATAGAGATGCATACTTCAAGAAAGGTGCTTATATGA
AAGTACAACAAATATACGTCGGACCATTTCGAGTTGTCAAGAAAATAAACGATAACGCCTACGAACTAGA
TTTAAACTCTCACAAGAAAAAGCACAGAGTTATTAATGTACAATTCCTGAAAAAGTTTGTATACCGTCCA
GACGCGTACCCAAAGAATAAACCAATCAGCTCCACTGAAAGAATTAAGAGAGCACACGAAGTTACTGCAC
TCATAGGAATAGATACTACACACAAAACTTACTTATGTCACATGCAAGATGTAGACCCAACACTTTCAGT
AGAATACTCAGAAGCTGAATTTTGCCAAATTCCCGAAAGAACACGAAGATCAATATTAGCCAACTTTAGA
CAACTCTACGAAACACAAGACAACCCTGAGAGAGAGGAAGATGTTGTATCTCAAAATGAGATATGTCAGT
ATGACAATACGTCACCCTGAACGTTCATAAAACACATATGAAACAACCTTATAACAAAACGAACAACATG
AGACAAAACCCGACCTTCCCTAGCTGAACTACCCAAAGTATAAATGCCTGAACAATTAGTTTAGATCCGA
GATTCCGCGCTTCCACCACTTAGTATGATTCATATTTTATATAATATATAAGATAAGTAACATTCCGTGA
ATTAATCTGATAAACTGTTTTGACTGGTTTCCCTAAGACTGTTTATATTAGGATTGTCAAGACACTCCGG
TATTACTCGAGCCCGTAATACAACAGAAAGTTCCATTTTGGATGCTCTATTTATGGGAATATGACTATAC
GAATGTCACCCACGATGGCCGGAGTAGCTGTGATGAGCATCTTTTTGTCTGGGCGGCTTAAAACGTGAGC
AAAATTGTACTGTAAATTACTTACGTTATCAATGGAAGTGTGTGAATTTCGTGATAAAATTATTGTCAGA
ATAGTGACTTCATTATTCTTTATAACTAACCATTAGGATCATATAAGTAATCAGATGCAGTTCGTCATTA
ATATGTCAGGATGGATAACCATAGGTAAGCACGTGATTATGGAAGGACAGTAAAGTTACCGATCTACTTT
TTTGAATGATCAACTTGGTGTTTTCATCTATAAGGATATGGGTCGTTACATTGAAACTATAGTAAAAGAT
CTCGTTATTGGTATATCGGTCATAATGAAGATGAAATAGTCGGTATGTATTTTTATACCCCCCCCTATAT
GGTAAAAAGGTTAAGATTCATATTTAAATCTTCATTAATACCACCTCTAATTTCTAATTACCAACATTTT
TAACTCCACTTTTATTATATGCTATATACAACATTATGTAAAAGGAGTATACCAAAAATTCTCCTTCATA
ATATAGGAATTCCACGGACTATAGACTATACTAGTATACTCCGTCTACTGTACGATACACTTCCGCTCAG
GTCCTTGTCCTTTAACGAGGCCTTACCACTCTTTTGTTACTCTATTGATCCAGCTCAGCAAAGGCAGTGT
GATCTAAGATTCTATCTTCGCGATGTAGTAAAACTAGCTAGACCGAGAAAGAGACTAGAAATGCAAAAGG
CACTTCTACAATGGCTGCCATCATTATTATCCGATGTGACGCTGCAGCTTCTCAATGATATTCGAATACG
CTTTGAGGAGATACAGCCTAATATCCGACAAACTGTTTTACAGATTTACGATCGTACTTGTTACCCATCA
TTGAATTTTGAACATCCGAACCTGGGAGTTTTCCCTGAAACAGATAGTATATTTGAACCTGTATAATAAT
ATATAGTCTAGCGCTTTACGGAAGACAATGTATGTATTTCGGTTCCTGGAGAAACTATTGCATCTATTGC
ATAGGTAATCTTGCACGTCGCATCCCCGGTTCATTTTCTGCGTTTCCATCTTGCACTTCAATAGCATATC
TTTGTTAACGAAGCATCTGTGCTTCATTTTGTAGAACAAAAATGCAACGCGAGAGCGCTAATTTTTCAAA
CAAAGAATCTGAGCTGCATTTTTACAGAACAGAAATGCAACGCGAAAGCGCTATTTTACCAACGAAGAAT
CTGTGCTTCATTTTTGTAAAACAAAAATGCAACGCGAGAGCGCTAATTTTTCAAACAAAGAATCTGAGCT
GCATTTTTACAGAACAGAAATGCAACGCGAGAGCGCTATTTTACCAACAAAGAATCTATACTTCTTTTTT
GTTCTACAAAAATGCATCCCGAGAGCGCTATTTTTCTAACAAAGCATCTTAGATTACTTTTTTTCTCCTT
TGTGCGCTCTATAATGCAGTCTCTTGATAACTTTTTGCACTGTAGGTCCGTTAAGGTTAGAAGAAGGCTA
CTTTGGTGTCTATTTTCTCTTCCATAAAAAAAGCCTGACTCCACTTCCCGCGTTTACTGATTACTAGCGA
AGCTGCGGGTGCATTTTTTCAAGATAAAGGCATCCCCGATTATATTCTATACCGATGTGGATTGCGCATA
CTTTGTGAACAGAAAGTGATAGCGTTGATGATTCTTCATTGGTCAGAAAATTATGAACGGTTTCTTCTAT
TTTGTCTCTATATACTACGTATAGGAAATGTTTACATTTTCGTATTGTTTTCGATTCACTCTATGAATAG
TTCTTACTACAATTTTTTTGTCTAAAGAGTAATACTAGAGATAAACATAAAAAATGTAGAGGTCGAGTTT
AGATGCAAGTTCAAGGAGCGAAAGGTGGATGGGTAGGTTATATAGGGATATAGCACAGAGATATATAGCA
AAGAGATACTTTTGAGCAATGTTTGTGGAAGCGGTATTCGCAATATTTTAGTAGCTCGTTACAGTCCGGT
GCGTTTTTGGTTTTTTGAAAGTGCGTCTTCAGAGCGCTTTTGGTTTTCAAAAGCGCTCTGAAGTTCCTAT
ACTTTCTAGAGAATAGGAACTTCGGAATAGGAACTTCAAAGCGTTTCCGAAAACGAGCGCTTCCGAAAAT
GCAACGCGAGCTGCGCACATACAGCTCACTGTTCACGTCGCACCTATATCTGCGTGTTGCCTGTATATAT
ATATACATGAGAAGAACGGCATAGTGCGTGTTTATGCTTAAATGCGTACTTATATGCGTCTATTTATGTA
GGATGAAAGGTAGTCTAGTACCTCCTGTGATATTATCCCATTCCATGCGGGGTATCGTATGCTTCCTTCA
GCACTACCCTTTAGCTGTTCTATATGCTGCCACTCCTCAATTGGATTAGTCTCATCCTTCAATGCTATCA
TTTCCTTTGATATTGGATCATATGCATAGTACCGAGAAACTAGTGCGAAGTAGTGATCAGGTATTGCTGT
TATCTGATGAGTATACGTTGTCCTGGCCACGGCAGAAGCACGCTTATCGCTCCAATTTCCCACAACATTA
GTCAACTCCGTTAGGCCCTTCATTGAAAGAAATGAGGTCATCAAATGTCTTCCAATGTGAGATTTTGGGC
CATTTTTTATAGCAAAGATTGAATAAGGCGCATTTTTCTTCAAAGCTTTATTGTACGATCTGACTAAGTT
ATCTTTTAATAATTGGTATTCCTGTTTATTGCTTGAAGAATTGCCGGTCCTATTTACTCGTTTTAGGACT
GGTTCAGAATTCGGTCTCCCTATAGTGAGTCGTATTAATTCGATATCCGTAATCATGGTCATAGCTGTTT
CCTGTGTGAAATTGTTATCCGCTCACAATTCCACACAACATACGAGCCGGAAGCATAAAGTGTAAAGCCT
GGGGTGCCTAATGAGTGAGCTAACTCACATTAATTGCGTTGCGCTCACTGCCCGCTTTCCAGTCGGGAAA
CCTGTCGTGCCAGCTGCATTAATGAATCGGCCAACGCGCGGGGAGAGGCGGTTTGCGTATTGGGCGCTCT
TCCGCTTCCTCGCTCACTGACTCGCTGCGCTCGGTCGTTCGGCTGCGGCGAGCGGTATCAGCTCACTCAA
AGGCGGTAATACGGTTATCCACAGAATCAGGGGATAACGCAGGAAAGAACATGTGAGCAAAAGGCCAGCA
AAAGGCCAGGAACCGTAAAAAGGCCGCGTTGCTGGCGTTTTTCCATAGGCTCCGCCCCCCTGACGAGCAT
CACAAAAATCGACGCTCAAGTCAGAGGTGGCGAAACCCGACAGGACTATAAAGATACCAGGCGTTTCCCC
CTGGAAGCTCCCTCGTGCGCTCTCCTGTTCCGACCCTGCCGCTTACCGGATACCTGTCCGCCTTTCTCCC
TTCGGGAAGCGTGGCGCTTTCTCATAGCTCACGCTGTAGGTATCTCAGTTCGGTGTAGGTCGTTCGCTCC
AAGCTGGGCTGTGTGCACGAACCCCCCGTTCAGCCCGACCGCTGCGCCTTATCCGGTAACTATCGTCTTG
AGTCCAACCCGGTAAGACACGACTTATCGCCACTGGCAGCAGCCACTGGTAACAGGATTAGCAGAGCGAG
GTATGTAGGCGGTGCTACAGAGTTCTTGAAGTGGTGGCCTAACTACGGCTACACTAGAAGGACAGTATTT
GGTATCTGCGCTCTGCTGAAGCCAGTTACCTTCGGAAAAAGAGTTGGTAGCTCTTGATCCGGCAAACAAA
CCACCGCTGGTAGCGGTGGTTTTTTTGTTTGCAAGCAGCAGATTACGCGCAGAAAAAAAGGATCTCAAGA
AGATCCTTTGATCTTTTCTACGGGGTCTGACGCTCAGTGGAACGAAAACTCACGTTAAGGGATTTTGGTC
ATGAGATTATCAAAAAGGATCTTCACCTAGATCCTTTTAAATTAAAAATGAAGTTTTAAATCAATCTAAA
GTATATATGAGTAAACTTGGTCTGACAGTTACCAATGCTTAATCAGTGAGGCACCTATCTCAGCGATCTG
TCTATTTCGTTCATCCATAGTTGCCTGACTCCCCGTCGTGTAGATAACTACGATACGGGAGGGCTTACCA
TCTGGCCCCAGTGCTGCAATGATACCGCGAGACCCACGCTCACCGGCTCCAGATTTATCAGCAATAAACC
AGCCAGCCGGAAGGGCCGAGCGCAGAAGTGGTCCTGCAACTTTATCCGCCTCCATCCAGTCTATTAATTG
TTGCCGGGAAGCTAGAGTAAGTAGTTCGCCAGTTAATAGTTTGCGCAACGTTGTTGCCATTGCTACAGGC
ATCGTGGTGTCACGCTCGTCGTTTGGTATGGCTTCATTCAGCTCCGGTTCCCAACGATCAAGGCGAGTTA
CATGATCCCCCATGTTGTGCAAAAAAGCGGTTAGCTCCTTCGGTCCTCCGATCGTTGTCAGAAGTAAGTT
GGCCGCAGTGTTATCACTCATGGTTATGGCAGCACTGCATAATCCTCTTACTGTCATGCCATCCGTAAGA
TGCTTTTCTGTGACTGGTGAGTACTCAACCAAGTCATTCTGAGAATAGTGTATGCGGCGACCGAGTTGGT
CTTGCCCGGCGTCAATACGGGATAATACCGCGCCACATAGCAGAACTTTAAAAGTGCTCATCATTGGAAA
ACGTTCTTCGGGGCGAAAACTCTCAAGGATCTTACCGCTGTTTAGATCCAGTTCGATGTAACCCACTCGT
GCACCCAACTGATCTTCAGCATCTTTTACTTTCACCAGCGTTTCTGGGTGAGCAAAAACAGGAAGGCAAA
ATGCCGCAAAAAAGGGAATAAGGGCGACACGGAAATGTTGAATACTCATACTCTTCCTTTTTCAATATTA
TTGAAGCATTTATCAGGGTTATTGTCTCATGAGCGGATACATATTTGAATGTATTTAGAAAAATAAACAA
ATAGGGGTTCCGCGCACATTTCCCCGAAAAGTGCCACCTGACGTCTAAGAAACCATTATTATCATGACAT
TAACCTATAAAAATAGGCGTATCACGAGGCCCTTTCGTCTCGCGCGTTTCGGTGATGACGGTGAAAACCT
CTGACACATGCAGCTCCCGGAGACGGTCACAGCTTGTCTGTAAGCGGATGCCGGGAGCAGACAAGCCCGT
CAGGGTGCGTCAGCGGGTGTTGGCGGGTGTCGGGGCTGGCTTAACTATGCGGCATCAGAGCAGATTGTAC
TGAGAGTGCACCATATGCGGTGTGAAATACCGCACAGATGCGTAAGGAGAAAATACCGCATCAGGAANTT
CCAGACGATTGAGCGTCAAAATGTAGGTATTTCCATGAGCGTTTTTCCT
[38 nt withheld, positions 10760-10797]
C
[360 nt withheld, positions 10799-11158]
CTCCTTTGTCGCCACGTTC
[91 nt withheld, positions 11178-11268]
A
[49 nt withheld, positions 11270-11318]
CCTTTGACGTTGGAGTCCACGTTCTTT
[37 nt withheld, positions 11346-11382]
ACCCTATCTCGGTCTATTCTTTTGATTTATAAGGGATTTTGCCGATTTCGGCCTATTGGTTAAAAAATGA
GCTGATTTAACAAAAATTTAACGCGAATTTTAACAAAAT
[37 nt withheld, positions 11492-11528]
T
[100 nt withheld, positions 11530-11629]
CTCAGGC
[89 nt withheld, positions 11637-11725]
T
[44 nt withheld, positions 11727-11770]
ACCTACACATTACTCA
[44 nt withheld, positions 11787-11830]
TTGCGTTGAAATAAAGGATTCTCCC
[83 nt withheld, positions 11856-11938]
TTCTTTGCCTTGCCTGTATGATTTATTGGATGTTGGAANTTCCATTCGCCCTTCAGGCTGCGCAACTGTT
GGGAAGGGCGATCGGTGCGGGCCTCTTCGCTATTACGCCAGCTGGCGAAAGGGGGATGTGCTGCAAGGCG
ATTAAGTTGGGTAACGCCAGGGTTTTCCCAGTCACGACGTTGTAAAACGACGGCCAGTGCCAAGCTTTTC
AATTCAATTCATCATTTTTTTTTTATTCTTTTTTTTGATTTCGGTTTCTTTGAAATTTTTTTGATTCGGT
AATCTCCGAACAGAAGGAAGAACGAAGGAAGGAGCACAGACTTAGATTGGTATATATACGCATATGTAGT
GTTGAAGAAACATGAAATTGCCCAGTATTCTTAACCCAACTGCACAGAACAAAAACCTGCAGGAAACGAA
GATAAATCATGTCGAAAGCTACATATAAGGAACGTGCTGCTACTCATCCTAGTCCTGTTGCTGCCAAGCT
ATTTAATATCATGCACGAAAAGCAAACAAACTTGTGTGCTTCATTGGATGTTCGTACCACCAAGGAATTA
CTGGAGTTAGTTGAAGCATTAGGTCCCAAAATTTGTTTACTAAAAACACATGTGGATATCTTGACTGATT
TTTCCATGGAGGGCACAGTTAAGCCGCTAAAGGCATTATCCGCCAAGTACAATTTTTTACTCTTCGAAGA
CAGAAAATTTGCTGACATTGGTAATACAGTCAAATTGCAGTACTCTGCGGGTGTATACAGAATAGCAGAA
TGGGCAGACATTACGAATGCACACGGTGTGGTGGGCCCAGGTATTGTTAGCGGTTTGAAGCAGGCGGCAG
AAGAAGTAACAAAGGAACCTAGAGGCCTTTTGATGTTAGCAGAATTGTCATGCAAGGGCTCCCTATCTAC
TGGAGAATATACTAAGGGTACTGTTGACATTGCGAAGAGCGACAAAGATTTTGTTATCGGCTTTATTGCT
CAAAGAGACATGGGTGGAAGAGATGAAGGTTACGATTGGTTGATTATGACACCCGGTGTGGGTTTAGATG
ACAAGGGAGACGCATTGGGTCAACAGTATAGAACCGTGGATGATGTGGTCTCTACAGGATCTGACATTAT
TATTGTTGGAAGAGGACTATTTGCAAAGGGAAGGGATGCTAAGGTAGAGGGTGAACGTTACAGAAAAGCA
GGCTGGGAAGCATATTTGAGAAGATGCGGCCAGCAAAACTAAAAAACTGTATTATAAGTAAATGCATGTA
TACTAAACTCACAAATTAGAGCTTCAATTTAATTATATCAGTTATTACCCGATCAAAAATCATCGCTTCG
CTGATTAATTACCCCAGAAATAAGGCTAAAAAACTAATCGCATTATCATCCTATGGTTGTTAATTTGATT
CGTTCATTTGAAGGTTTGTGGGGCCAGGTTACTGCCAATTTTTCCTCTTCATAACCATAAAAGCTAGTAT
TGTAGAATCTTTATTGTTCGGAGCAGTGCGGCGCGAGGCACATCTGCGTTTCAGGAACGCGACCGGTGAA
GACGAGGACGCACGGAGGAGAGTCTTCCTTCGGAGGGCTG
