Features (pLannotate 1.2.2; 23 found; start..end, strand, type, name):
    103..121     -  misc_feature   MCS (fragment): pUC18/19 multiple cloning site
    415..1284    +  CDS            TY3A-G: YG31A_YEAST - Also known as YGRWTy3-1 GAG. Experimental evidence at protein level: Swiss-Prot protein existence level 1. Nucleocapsid protein p9 (NC) forms the nucleocore that coats the retro-elements dimeric RNA. Binds these RNAs through its zinc fingers (By similarity). Promotes primer tRNA(i)-Met annealing to the multipartite primer-binding site (PBS), dimerization of Ty3 RNA and initiation of reverse transcription. From Saccharomyces cerevisiae (strain ATCC 204508 / S288c) (Baker's yeast).
   1271..5056    +  CDS            TY3B-G (fragment): YG31B_YEAST - Also known as YGRWTy3-1 POL. Experimental evidence at protein level: Swiss-Prot protein existence level 1. Integrase (IN) targets the VLP to the nucleus, where a subparticle preintegration complex (PIC) containing at least integrase and the newly synthesized dsDNA copy of the retrotransposon must transit the nuclear membrane. Once in the nucleus, integrase performs the integration of the dsDNA into the host genome. From Saccharomyces cerevisiae (strain ATCC 204508 / S288c) (Baker's yeast).
   5965..6369    +  CDS            RAF1 (fragment): RAF_YEAST - Experimental evidence at transcript level: Swiss-Prot protein existence level 2. Antagonizes transcriptional repression of recombinase FLP by REP1-REP2. May play a role in plasmid partitioning. From Saccharomyces cerevisiae (strain ATCC 204508 / S288c) (Baker's yeast).
   6523..7865    -  rep_origin     2μ ori: yeast 2μ plasmid origin of replication
   8215..8233    -  promoter       T7 promoter: promoter for bacteriophage T7 RNA polymerase
   8241..8258    -  CDS            lacZα (fragment): LacZα fragment of β-galactosidase; lacZ fragment
   8276..8298    -  protein_bind   lac operator (fragment): The lac repressor binds to the lac operator to inhibit transcription in E. coli. This inhibition can be relieved by adding lactose or isopropyl-β-D-thiogalactopyranoside (IPTG). lac repressor encoded by lacI
   8302..8332    -  promoter       lac promoter: promoter for the E. coli lac operon
   8347..8368    -  protein_bind   CAP binding site: CAP binding activates transcription in the presence of cAMP. E. coli catabolite activator protein
   8381..8473    -  CDS            lacI (fragment): lac repressor; lacI; The lac repressor binds to the lac operator to inhibit transcription in E. coli. This inhibition can be relieved by adding lactose or isopropyl-β-D-thiogalactopyranoside (IPTG).
   8656..9244    -  rep_origin     ori: high-copy-number ColE1/pMB1/pBR322/pUC origin of replication
   9415..10275   -  CDS            AmpR: β-lactamase; bla; confers resistance to ampicillin, carbenicillin, and related antibiotics
  10276..10380   -  promoter       AmpR promoter: bla
  10475..10510   +  CDS            rop (fragment): Rop protein, which maintains plasmids at low copy number; rop
  10612..10711   +  misc_feature   bom (fragment): basis of mobility region from pBR322
  10719..11024   +  CDS            M13 gene IV (fragment) (sequence partly withheld): pIV; IV; phage assembly
  11012..11440   +  rep_origin     f1 ori (sequence partly withheld): f1 bacteriophage origin of replication; arrow indicates direction of (+) strand synthesis
  11530..11931   +  CDS            M13 gene II (fragment) (sequence partly withheld): pII; II; replication
  11941..12095   -  CDS            lacZα (fragment): LacZα fragment of β-galactosidase; lacZ fragment
  12104..12319   +  promoter       URA3 promoter: S. cerevisiae URA3
  12320..13123   +  CDS            URA3: orotidine-5'-phosphate decarboxylase, required for uracil biosynthesis; S. cerevisiae URA3; yeast auxotrophic marker, counterselectable with 5-fluoroorotic acid (5-FOA)
  13380..26      -  protein_bind   UAS (across the origin): upstream activating sequence mediating Gal4-dependent induction Gal4
>Addgene plasmid #113388 | pDLC201 | addgene full sequence | sequence record 218639 | Addgene NGS Result
TCACCCGCTCGGCGGCTTCTAATCCGTACTTCAATATAGCAATGAGCAGTTAAGCGTATTACTGAAAGTT
CCAAAGAGAAGGTTTTTTTAGGCTAATCGACCTCGACTCTAGAGGATCCCCCTGAACTACCCAAAGTATA
AATGCCTGAACAATTAGTTTAGATCCGAGATTCCGCGCTTCCACCACTTAGTATGATTCATATTTTATAT
AATATATAAGATAAGTAACATTCCGTGAATTAATCTGATAAACTGTTTTGACAACTGGTTACTTCCCTAA
GACTGTTTATATTAGGATTGTCAAGACACTCCGGTATTACTCGAGCCCGTAATACAACACCTGGTAGCGT
TAAAGGTTACTAATTGTTCAAACGAACCATCGAAAAGCCGAACCTAGCTACACCACACCCCAGTATGAGC
TTTATGGATCAAATCCCAGGAGGAGGAAATTATCCAAAACTCCCAGTAGAATGCCTTCCTAACTTCCCGA
TCCAACCATCTTTGACCTTCAGAGGTAGAAATGACTCGCATAAACTGAAAAACTTTATCTCCGAAATAAT
GTTAAACATGTCTATGATATCTTGGCCGAATGATGCCAGTCGTATTGTGTACTGCAGAAGACATTTATTA
AACCCCGCTGCTCAGTGGGCTAATGACTTTGTACAAGAACAAGGTATACTTGAAATAACATTCGACACAT
TCATACAAGGATTATATCAGCATTTCTATAAGCCACCAGATATCAATAAAATCTTTAATGCAATCACGCA
ACTTTCCGAAGCTAAACTTGGTATTGAGCGTCTCAACCAACGATTCAGAAAGATTTGGGACAGAATGCCA
CCAGACTTCATGACCGAAAAAGCTGCCATAATGACATATACTAGGCTATTGACAAAGGAAACCTATAATA
TTGTCAGAATGCACAAACCAGAGACATTAAAAGACGCCATGGAAGAGGCTTACCAGACAACTGCACTAAC
TGAAAGATTCTTCCCAGGATTCGAACTTGATGCTGATGGAGACACTATCATCGGTGCCACAACCCACTTA
CAAGAAGAATACGACTCTGACTATGATTCAGAAGATAATCTGACCCAGAATGGATACGTCCATACCGTAA
GGACAAGAAGATCTTACAATAAACCAATGTCAAATCATCGAAACAGGAGAAATAACAACCCATCTAGAGA
AGAATGTATAAAAAATCGGCTATGCTTCTATTGTAAGAAAGAGGGACATCGCCTGAACGAATGTAGAGCA
CGTAAGGCGAGTTCTAACCGATCTTGAACTCGAATCAAAAGACCAACAAACTCCTTTTATCAAAACCTTA
CCAATTGTACACTATATCGCCATCCCCGAGATGGACAATACCGCCGAAAAAACCATAAAAATACAAAACA
CGAAAGTAAAAACCCTGTTTGACAGTGGATCACCCACGTCATTTATCCGAAGAGATATTGTAGAACTTCT
CAAATACGAAATCTACGAGACCCCTCCACTCCGTTTTAGAGGATTCGTAGCCACCAAATCCGCCGTTACA
TCCGAAGCAGTCACCATTGACCTCAAAATCAATGACCTGCATATAACTTTAGCCGCGTACATACTGGATA
ACATGGACTACCAATTGTTAATTGGAAATCCAATCTTACGCCGCTACCCGAAAATCCTGCACACAGTACT
GAATACCAGAGAGAGCCCCGACTCCTTAAAGCCCAAGACTTATCGCTCCGAAACCGTTAATAACGTTAGA
ACCTACTCCGCTGGTAATCGTGGTAACCCCAGAAACATAAAACTGTCTTTTGCCCCCACCATTCTCGAAG
CAACTGACCCGAAATCCGCTGGTAATCGTGGTGACTCCAGAACCAAAACCCTGTCTCTTGCAACCACTAC
TCCTGCAGCAATTGACCCGCTTACGACCCTTGATAACCCAGGTAGTACTCAAAGTACATTTGCGCAATTC
CCGATACCTGAAGAAGCGAGCATCCTAGAAGAGGATGGAAAATACTCCAACGTTGTCTCAACCATTCAGA
GTGTAGAACCTAATGCTACTGATCACAGCAATAAGGACACCTTTTGCACTTTGCCAGTTTGGTTACAACA
GAAGTATAGAGAGATCATACGTAATGATCTCCCACCAAGACCTGCCGACATTAATAACATCCCCGTAAAA
CATGATATTGAAATTAAACCTGGCGCAAGACTACCTCGACTACAGCCATACCATGTTACAGAAAAGAACG
AACAAGAAATCAACAAAATAGTTCAAAAACTGCTCGATAACAAGTTCATTGTTCCCTCAAAGTCGCCTTG
CAGCTCCCCTGTAGTCCTCGTCCCGAAGAAAGACGGTACCTTCCGACTCTGCGTCGATTACCGCACCCTG
AACAAAGCTACCATCTCCGACCCATTCCCATTACCCAGAATCGACAACCTATTGAGCCGTATTGGAAATG
CCCAGATATTTACCACGCTAGATTTGCATAGTGGTTACCACCAGATCCCGATGGAACCCAAAGACCGCTA
CAAAACCGCCTTTGTCACACCATCCGGTAAGTATGAATATACCGTCATGCCATTTGGCTTAGTCAATGCA
CCTAGTACATTCGCAAGATACATGGCTGATACATTTAGAGACCTGAGATTCGTCAATGTTTACCTTGATG
ATATATTAATATTCTCCGAATCTCCAGAAGAACATTGGAAACATTTAGACACGGTACTAGAAAGATTAAA
GAACGAGAACCTCATTGTTAAGAAGAAAAAATGTAAATTTGCATCTGAAGAAACTGAGTTTTTAGGCTAT
AGTATTGGAATCCAGAAAATAGCTCCACTACAGCACAAATGTGCAGCAATCCGAGACTTTCCGACGCCTA
AAACAGTAAAACAAGCACAGAGATTTTTAGGAATGATTAATTACTACAGACGATTCATTCCAAATTGCTC
CAAGATTGCACAGCCAATCCAACTGTTTATTTGTGACAAAAGTCAATGGACAGAAAAACAAGACAAGGCA
ATTGATAAACTAAAAGACGCCTTGTGTAACTCCCCCGTCCTAGTACCATTCAACAACAAAGCAAACTACC
GACTTACAACAGACGCCTCAAAAGACGGCATTGGTGCTGTTCTAGAAGAAGTCGACAACAAGAACAAACT
TGTTGGTGTCGTCGGTTACTTCTCTAAATCCTTAGAGAGTGCCCAGAAAAACTATCCTGCTGGCGAATTA
GAACTACTTGGAATTATCAAAGCACTCCACCACTTCCGATATATGCTTCACGGAAAGCATTTCACGTTAA
GAACAGACCACATTAGTTTGTTATCATTACAAAACAAGAACGAACCCGCACGACGCGTGCAACGCTGGTT
AGATGACCTAGCCACATATGACTTCACCTTAGAATACCTAGCTGGACCCAAGAACGTTGTCGCAGATGCC
ATATCCCGTGCCGTATATACTATAACCCCCGAAACATCCCGACCTATCGACACAGAAAGCTGGAAATCTT
ACTACAAATCAGACCCATTATGTAGTGCTGTCTTAATTCATATGAAAGAATTGACACAACACAACGTCAC
ACCTGAAGATATGTCAGCCTTCCGTAGTTACCAGAAGAAACTCGAACTATCAGAGACCTTCCGAAAGAAT
TATTCCCTAGAAGACGAAATGATCTATTACCAAGACCGACTAGTAGTACCAATAAAACAACAGAACGCAG
TTATGAGACTATATCATGACCATACCTTATTTGGAGGACATTTTGGTGTAACAGTGACCCTTGCGAAAAT
CAGCCCAATTTACTATTGGCCAAAATTACAACATTCGATCATACAATACATCAGGACCTGCGTACAATGT
CAACTAATAAAATCACACCGACCACGCTTACATGGACTATTACAACCACTCCCTATAGCAGAAGGAAGAT
GGCTTGATATATCAATGGATTTTGTGACAGGATTACCCCCGACATCAAATAACTTGAATATGATCCTCGT
CGTAGTTGATCGTTTTTCGAAACGCGCTCACTTCATAGCTACAAGGAAAACCTTAGACGCAACACAACTA
ATAGATCTACTCTTTCGATACATTTTTTCATATCATGGTTTTCCCAGGACAATAACCAGTGATAGAGATG
TCCGTATGACCGCCGACAAATATCAAGAACTCACGAAAAGACTAGGAATAAAATCGACAATGTCTTCCGC
GAACCACCCCCAAACAGATGGACAATCCGAACGAACGATACAGACATTAAACAGGTTACTAAGAGCCTAT
GCTTCAACCAATATTCAGAATTGGCATGTATATTTACCACAAATCGAATTTGTTTACAATTCTACACCTA
CTAGAACACTTGGAAAATCACCATTTGAAATTGATTTAGGATATTTACCGAATACCCCTGCTATTAAGTC
AGATGACGAAGTCAACGCAAGAAGTTTTACTGCCGTAGAACTTGCCAAACACCTCAAAGCCCTTACCATC
CAAACGAAGGAACAGCTAGAACACGCTCAAATCGAAATGGAAACTAATAACAATCAAAGACGTAAACCCT
TATTGTTAAACATAGGAGATCACGTATTAGTGCATAGAGATGCATACTTCAAGAAAGGTGCTTATATGAA
AGTACAACAAATATACGTCGGACCATTTCGAGTTGTCAAGAAAATAAACGATAACGCCTACGAACTAGAT
TTAAACTCTCACAAGAAAAAGCACAGAGTTATTAATGTACAATTCCTGAAAAAGTTTGTATACCGTCCAG
ACGCGTACCCAAAGAATAAACCAATCAGCTCCACTGAAAGAATTAAGAGAGCACACGAAGTTACTGCACT
CATAGGAATAGATACTACACACAAAACTTACTTATGTCACATGCAAGATGTAGACCCAACACTTTCAGTA
GAATACTCAGAAGCTGAATTTTGCCAAATTCCCGAAAGAACACGAAGATCAATATTAGCCAACTTTAGAC
AACTCTACGAAACACAAGACAACCCTGAGAGAGAGGAAGATGTTGTATCTCAAAATGAGATATGTCAGTA
TGACAATACGTCACCCTGAACGTTCATAAAACACATATGAAACAACCTTATAACAAAACGAACAACATGA
GACAAAACCCGACCTTCCCTAGCTGAACTACCCAAAGTATAAATGCCTGAACAATTAGTTTAGATCCGAG
ATTCCGCGCTTCCACCACTTAGTATGATTCATATTTTATATAATATATAAGATAAGTAACATTCCGTGAA
TTAATCTGATAAACTGTTTTGACAACTGGTTACTTCCCTAAGACTGTTTATATTAGGATTGTCAAGACAC
TCCGGTATTACTCGAGCCCGTAATACAACAGAAAGTTCCATTTTGGATGCTCTATTTATGGGAATATGAC
TATACGAATGTCACCCACGATGGCCGGAGTAGCTGTGATGAGCATCTTTTTGTCCTGGGCGGCTTAAAAC
GTGAGCAAAATTGTACTGTAAATTACTTACGTTATCAATGGAAGTGTGTGAATTTCGTGATAAAATTATT
GTCAGAATAGTGACTTCATTATTCTTTATAACTAACCATTAGGATCATATAAGTAATCAGATGCAGTTCG
TCATTAATATGTCAGGATGGATAACCATAGGTAAGCACGTGATTATGGAAGGACAGTAAAGTTACCGATC
TACTTTTTTGAATGATCAACTTGGTGTTTTCATCTATAAGGATATGGGTCGTTACATTGAAACTATAGTA
AAAGATCTCGTTATTGGTATATCGGTCATAATGAAGATGAAATAGTCGGTATGTATTTTTATACCCCCCC
CTATATGGTAAAAAGGTTAAGATTCATATTTAAATCTTCATTAATACCACCTCTAATTTCTAATTACCAA
CATTTTTAACTCCACTTTTATTATATGCTATATACAACATTATGTAAAAGGAGTATACCAAAAATTCTCC
TTCATAATATAGGAATTCCACGGACTATAGACTATACTAGTATACTCCGTCTACTGTACGATACACTTCC
GCTCAGGTCCTTGTCCTTTAACGAGGCCTTACCACTCTTTTGTTACTCTATTGATCCAGCTCAGCAAAGG
CAGTGTGATCTAAGATTCTATCTTCGCGATGTAGTAAAACTAGCTAGACCGAGAAAGAGACTAGAAATGC
AAAAGGCACTTCTACAATGGCTGCCATCATTATTATCCGATGTGACGCTGCAGCTTCTCAATGATATTCG
AATACGCTTTGAGGAGATACAGCCTAATATCCGACAAACTGTTTTACAGATTTACGATCGTACTTGTTAC
CCATCATTGAATTTTGAACATCCGAACCTGGGAGTTTTCCCTGAAACAGATAGTATATTTGAACCTGTAT
AATAATATATAGTCTAGCGCTTTACGGAAGACAATGTATGTATTTCGGTTCCTGGAGAAACTATTGCATC
TATTGCATAGGTAATCTTGCACGTCGCATCCCCGGTTCATTTTCTGCGTTTCCATCTTGCACTTCAATAG
CATATCTTTGTTAACGAAGCATCTGTGCTTCATTTTGTAGAACAAAAATGCAACGCGAGAGCGCTAATTT
TTCAAACAAAGAATCTGAGCTGCATTTTTACAGAACAGAAATGCAACGCGAAAGCGCTATTTTACCAACG
AAGAATCTGTGCTTCATTTTTGTAAAACAAAAATGCAACGCGAGAGCGCTAATTTTTCAAACAAAGAATC
TGAGCTGCATTTTTACAGAACAGAAATGCAACGCGAGAGCGCTATTTTACCAACAAAGAATCTATACTTC
TTTTTTGTTCTACAAAAATGCATCCCGAGAGCGCTATTTTTCTAACAAAGCATCTTAGATTACTTTTTTT
CTCCTTTGTGCGCTCTATAATGCAGTCTCTTGATAACTTTTTGCACTGTAGGTCCGTTAAGGTTAGAAGA
AGGCTACTTTGGTGTCTATTTTCTCTTCCATAAAAAAAGCCTGACTCCACTTCCCGCGTTTACTGATTAC
TAGCGAAGCTGCGGGTGCATTTTTTCAAGATAAAGGCATCCCCGATTATATTCTATACCGATGTGGATTG
CGCATACTTTGTGAACAGAAAGTGATAGCGTTGATGATTCTTCATTGGTCAGAAAATTATGAACGGTTTC
TTCTATTTTGTCTCTATATACTACGTATAGGAAATGTTTACATTTTCGTATTGTTTTCGATTCACTCTAT
GAATAGTTCTTACTACAATTTTTTTGTCTAAAGAGTAATACTAGAGATAAACATAAAAAATGTAGAGGTC
GAGTTTAGATGCAAGTTCAAGGAGCGAAAGGTGGATGGGTAGGTTATATAGGGATATAGCACAGAGATAT
ATAGCAAAGAGATACTTTTGAGCAATGTTTGTGGAAGCGGTATTCGCAATATTTTAGTAGCTCGTTACAG
TCCGGTGCGTTTTTGGTTTTTTGAAAGTGCGTCTTCAGAGCGCTTTTGGTTTTCAAAAGCGCTCTGAAGT
TCCTATACTTTCTAGAGAATAGGAACTTCGGAATAGGAACTTCAAAGCGTTTCCGAAAACGAGCGCTTCC
GAAAATGCAACGCGAGCTGCGCACATACAGCTCACTGTTCACGTCGCACCTATATCTGCGTGTTGCCTGT
ATATATATATACATGAGAAGAACGGCATAGTGCGTGTTTATGCTTAAATGCGTACTTATATGCGTCTATT
TATGTAGGATGAAAGGTAGTCTAGTACCTCCTGTGATATTATCCCATTCCATGCGGGGTATCGTATGCTT
CCTTCAGCACTACCCTTTAGCTGTTCTATATGCTGCCACTCCTCAATTGGATTAGTCTCATCCTTCAATG
CTATCATTTCCTTTGATATTGGATCATATGCATAGTACCGAGAAACTAGTGCGAAGTAGTGATCAGGTAT
TGCTGTTATCTGATGAGTATACGTTGTCCTGGCCACGGCAGAAGCACGCTTATCGCTCCAATTTCCCACA
ACATTAGTCAACTCCGTTAGGCCCTTCATTGAAAGAAATGAGGTCATCAAATGTCTTCCAATGTGAGATT
TTGGGCCATTTTTTATAGCAAAGATTGAATAAGGCGCATTTTTCTTCAAAGCTTTATTGTACGATCTGAC
TAAGTTATCTTTTAATAATTGGTATTCCTGTTTATTGCTTGAAGAATTGCCGGTCCTATTTACTCGTTTT
AGGACTGGTTCAGAATTCGGTCTCCCTATAGTGAGTCGTATTAATTCGATATCCGTAATCATGGTCATAG
CTGTTTCCTGTGTGAAATTGTTATCCGCTCACAATTCCACACAACATACGAGCCGGAAGCATAAAGTGTA
AAGCCTGGGGTGCCTAATGAGTGAGCTAACTCACATTAATTGCGTTGCGCTCACTGCCCGCTTTCCAGTC
GGGAAACCTGTCGTGCCAGCTGCATTAATGAATCGGCCAACGCGCGGGGAGAGGCGGTTTGCGTATTGGG
CGCTCTTCCGCTTCCTCGCTCACTGACTCGCTGCGCTCGGTCGTTCGGCTGCGGCGAGCGGTATCAGCTC
ACTCAAAGGCGGTAATACGGTTATCCACAGAATCAGGGGATAACGCAGGAAAGAACATGTGAGCAAAAGG
CCAGCAAAAGGCCAGGAACCGTAAAAAGGCCGCGTTGCTGGCGTTTTTCCATAGGCTCCGCCCCCCTGAC
GAGCATCACAAAAATCGACGCTCAAGTCAGAGGTGGCGAAACCCGACAGGACTATAAAGATACCAGGCGT
TTCCCCCTGGAAGCTCCCTCGTGCGCTCTCCTGTTCCGACCCTGCCGCTTACCGGATACCTGTCCGCCTT
TCTCCCTTCGGGAAGCGTGGCGCTTTCTCATAGCTCACGCTGTAGGTATCTCAGTTCGGTGTAGGTCGTT
CGCTCCAAGCTGGGCTGTGTGCACGAACCCCCCGTTCAGCCCGACCGCTGCGCCTTATCCGGTAACTATC
GTCTTGAGTCCAACCCGGTAAGACACGACTTATCGCCACTGGCAGCAGCCACTGGTAACAGGATTAGCAG
AGCGAGGTATGTAGGCGGTGCTACAGAGTTCTTGAAGTGGTGGCCTAACTACGGCTACACTAGAAGAACA
GTATTTGGTATCTGCGCTCTGCTGAAGCCAGTTACCTTCGGAAAAAGAGTTGGTAGCTCTTGATCCGGCA
AACAAACCACCGCTGGTAGCGGTGGTTTTTTTGTTTGCAAGCAGCAGATTACGCGCAGAAAAAAAGGATC
TCAAGAAGATCCTTTGATCTTTTCTACGGGGTCTGACGCTCAGTGGAACGAAAACTCACGTTAAGGGATT
TTGGTCATGAGATTATCAAAAAGGATCTTCACCTAGATCCTTTTAAATTAAAAATGAAGTTTTAAATCAA
TCTAAAGTATATATGAGTAAACTTGGTCTGACAGTTACCAATGCTTAATCAGTGAGGCACCTATCTCAGC
GATCTGTCTATTTCGTTCATCCATAGTTGCCTGACTCCCCGTCGTGTAGATAACTACGATACGGGAGGGC
TTACCATCTGGCCCCAGTGCTGCAATGATACCGCGAGACCCACGCTCACCGGCTCCAGATTTATCAGCAA
TAAACCAGCCAGCCGGAAGGGCCGAGCGCAGAAGTGGTCCTGCAACTTTATCCGCCTCCATCCAGTCTAT
TAATTGTTGCCGGGAAGCTAGAGTAAGTAGTTCGCCAGTTAATAGTTTGCGCAACGTTGTTGCCATTGCT
ACAGGCATCGTGGTGTCACGCTCGTCGTTTGGTATGGCTTCATTCAGCTCCGGTTCCCAACGATCAAGGC
GAGTTACATGATCCCCCATGTTGTGCAAAAAAGCGGTTAGCTCCTTCGGTCCTCCGATCGTTGTCAGAAG
TAAGTTGGCCGCAGTGTTATCACTCATGGTTATGGCAGCACTGCATAATTCTCTTACTGTCATGCCATCC
GTAAGATGCTTTTCTGTGACTGGTGAGTACTCAACCAAGTCATTCTGAGAATAGTGTATGCGGCGACCGA
GTTGCTCTTGCCCGGCGTCAATACGGGATAATACCGCGCCACATAGCAGAACTTTAAAAGTGCTCATCAT
TGGAAAACGTTCTTCGGGGCGAAAACTCTCAAGGATCTTACCGCTGTTGAGATCCAGTTCGATGTAACCC
ACTCGTGCACCCAACTGATCTTCAGCATCTTTTACTTTCACCAGCGTTTCTGGGTGAGCAAAAACAGGAA
GGCAAAATGCCGCAAAAAAGGGAATAAGGGCGACACGGAAATGTTGAATACTCATACTCTTCCTTTTTCA
ATATTATTGAAGCATTTATCAGGGTTATTGTCTCATGAGCGGATACATATTTGAATGTATTTAGAAAAAT
AAACAAATAGGGGTTCCGCGCACATTTCCCCGAAAAGTGCCACCTGACGTCTAAGAAACCATTATTATCA
TGACATTAACCTATAAAAATAGGCGTATCACGAGGCCCTTTCGTCTCGCGCGTTTCGGTGATGACGGTGA
AAACCTCTGACACATGCAGCTCCCGGAGACGGTCACAGCTTGTCTGTAAGCGGATGCCGGGAGCAGACAA
GCCCGTCAGGGCGCGTCAGCGGGTGTTGGCGGGTGTCGGGGCTGGCTTAACTATGCGGCATCAGAGCAGA
TTGTACTGAGAGTGCACCATATGCGGTGTGAAATACCGCACAGATGCGTAAGGAGAAAATACCGCATCAG
GCGATTCC
[38 nt withheld, positions 10719-10756]
C
[378 nt withheld, positions 10758-11135]
C
[91 nt withheld, positions 11137-11227]
A
[49 nt withheld, positions 11229-11277]
CCTTTGACGTTGGAGTCCACGTTCTTT
[37 nt withheld, positions 11305-11341]
ACCCTATCTCGGTCTATTCTTTTGATTTATAAGGGATTTTGCCGATTTCGGCCTATTGGTTAAAAAATGA
GCTGATTTAACAAAAATTTAACGCGAATTTTAACAAAATATTAACGCTTACAATTTAAATATTTGCTTAT
ACAATCT
[100 nt withheld, positions 11489-11588]
CTCAGGC
[89 nt withheld, positions 11596-11684]
T
[44 nt withheld, positions 11686-11729]
ACCTACACATTACTCA
[44 nt withheld, positions 11746-11789]
TTGCGTTGAAATAAAGGCTTCTCCC
[83 nt withheld, positions 11815-11897]
TTCTTTGCCTTGCCTGTATGATTTATTGGATGTTGGAACGCCATTCGCCATTCAGGCTGCGCAACTGTTG
GGAAGGGCGATCGGTGCGGGCCTCTTCGCTATTACGCCAGCTGGCGAAAGGGGGATGTGCTGCAAGGCGA
TTAAGTTGGGTAACGCCAGGGTTTTCCCAGTCACGACGTTGTAAAACGACGGCCAGTGCCAAGCTTTTCA
ATTCATCATTTTTTTTTTATTCTTTTTTTTGATTTCGGTTTCCTTGAAATTTTTTTGATTCGGTAATCTC
CGAACAGAAGGAAGAACGAAGGAAGGAGCACAGACTTAGATTGGTATATATACGCATATGTAGTGTTGAA
GAAACATGAAATTGCCCAGTATTCTTAACCCAACTGCACAGAACAAAAACCTGCAGGAAACGAAGATAAA
TCATGTCGAAAGCTACATATAAGGAACGTGCTGCTACTCATCCTAGTCCTGTTGCTGCCAAGCTATTTAA
TATCATGCACGAAAAGCAAACAAACTTGTGTGCTTCATTGGATGTTCGTACCACCAAGGAATTACTGGAG
TTAGTTGAAGCATTAGGTCCCAAAATTTGTTTACTAAAAACACATGTGGATATCTTGACTGATTTTTCCA
TGGAGGGCACAGTTAAGCCGCTAAAGGCATTATCCGCCAAGTACAATTTTTTACTCTTCGAAGACAGAAA
ATTTGCTGACATTGGTAATACAGTCAAATTGCAGTACTCTGCGGGTGTATACAGAATAGCAGAATGGGCA
GACATTACGAATGCACACGGTGTGGTGGGCCCAGGTATTGTTAGCGGTTTGAAGCAGGCGGCAGAAGAAG
TAACAAAGGAACCTAGAGGCCTTTTGATGTTAGCAGAATTGTCATGCAAGGGCTCCCTATCTACTGGAGA
ATATACTAAGGGTACTGTTGACATTGCGAAGAGCGACAAAGATTTTGTTATCGGCTTTATTGCTCAAAGA
GACATGGGTGGAAGAGATGAAGGTTACGATTGGTTGATTATGACACCCGGTGTGGGTTTAGATGACAAGG
GAGACGCATTGGGTCAACAGTATAGAACCGTGGATGATGTGGTCTCTACAGGATCTGACATTATTATTGT
TGGAAGAGGACTATTTGCAAAGGGAAGGGATGCTAAGGTAGAGGGTGAACGTTACAGAAAAGCAGGCTGG
GAAGCATATTTGAGAAGATGCGGCCAGCAAAACTAAAAAACTGTATTATAAGTAAATGCATGTATACTAA
ACTCACAAATTAGAGCTTCAATTTAATTATATCAGTTATTACCCGATCAAAAATCATCGCTTCGCTGATT
AATTACCCCAGAAATAAGGCTAAAAAACTAATCGCATTATCATCCTATGGTTGTTAATTTGATTCGTTCA
TTTGAAGGTTTGTGGGGCCAGGTTACTGCCAATTTTTCCTCTTCATAACCATAAAAGCTAGTATTGTAGA
ATCTTTATTGTTCGGAGCAGTGCGGCGCGAGGCACATCTGCGTTTCAGGAACGCGACCGGTGAAGACGAG
GACGCACGGAGGAGAGTCTTCCTTCGGAGGGCTG
